>Addgene plasmid #232104 | pCRISPEY-GAL-Hyg-ADE2 | addgene full sequence | sequence record 462310 | Addgene NGS Result
TTTTCTTTAATTTCTTTTTTTACTTTCTATTTTTAATTTATATATTTATATTAAAAAATTTAAATTATAA
TTATTTTTATAGCACGTGATGAAAAGGACCCAGGTGGCACTTTTCGGGGAAATGTGCGCGGAACCCCTAT
TTGTTTATTTTTCTAAATACATTCAAATATGTATCCGCTCATGAGACAATAACCCTGATAAATGCTTCAA
TAATATTGAAAAAGGAAGAGTATGAGTATTCAACATTTCCGTGTCGCCCTTATTCCCTTTTTTGCGGCAT
TTTGCCTTCCTGTTTTTGCTCACCCAGAAACGCTGGTGAAAGTAAAAGATGCTGAAGATCAGTTGGGTGC
ACGAGTGGGTTACATCGAACTGGATCTCAACAGCGGTAAGATCCTTGAGAGTTTTCGCCCCGAAGAACGT
TTTCCAATGATGAGCACTTTTAAAGTTCTGCTATGTGGCGCGGTATTATCCCGTATTGACGCCGGGCAAG
AGCAACTCGGTCGCCGCATACACTATTCTCAGAATGACTTGGTTGAGTACTCACCAGTCACAGAAAAGCA
TCTTACGGATGGCATGACAGTAAGAGAATTATGCAGTGCTGCCATAACCATGAGTGATAACACTGCGGCC
AACTTACTTCTGACAACGATCGGAGGACCGAAGGAGCTAACCGCTTTTTTGCACAACATGGGGGATCATG
TAACTCGCCTTGATCGTTGGGAACCGGAGCTGAATGAAGCCATACCAAACGACGAGCGTGACACCACGAT
GCCTGTAGCAATGGCAACAACGTTGCGCAAACTATTAACTGGCGAACTACTTACTCTAGCTTCCCGGCAA
CAATTAATAGACTGGATGGAGGCGGATAAAGTTGCAGGACCACTTCTGCGCTCGGCCCTTCCGGCTGGCT
GGTTTATTGCTGATAAATCTGGAGCCGGTGAGCGTGGGTCTCGCGGTATCATTGCAGCACTGGGGCCAGA
TGGTAAGCCCTCCCGTATCGTAGTTATCTACACGACGGGGAGTCAGGCAACTATGGATGAACGAAATAGA
CAGATCGCTGAGATAGGTGCCTCACTGATTAAGCATTGGTAACTGTCAGACCAAGTTTACTCATATATAC
TTTAGATTGATTTAAAACTTCATTTTTAATTTAAAAGGATCTAGGTGAAGATCCTTTTTGATAATCTCAT
GACCAAAATCCCTTAACGTGAGTTTTCGTTCCACTGAGCGTCAGACCCCGTAGAAAAGATCAAAGGATCT
TCTTGAGATCCTTTTTTTCTGCGCGTAATCTGCTGCTTGCAAACAAAAAAACCACCGCTACCAGCGGTGG
TTTGTTTGCCGGATCAAGAGCTACCAACTCTTTTTCCGAAGGTAACTGGCTTCAGCAGAGCGCAGATACC
AAATACTGTTCTTCTAGTGTAGCCGTAGTTAGGCCACCACTTCAAGAACTCTGTAGCACCGCCTACATAC
CTCGCTCTGCTAATCCTGTTACCAGTGGCTGCTGCCAGTGGCGATAAGTCGTGTCTTACCGGGTTGGACT
CAAGACGATAGTTACCGGATAAGGCGCAGCGGTCGGGCTGAACGGGGGGTTCGTGCACACAGCCCAGCTT
GGAGCGAACGACCTACACCGAACTGAGATACCTACAGCGTGAGCTATGAGAAAGCGCCACGCTTCCCGAA
GGGAGAAAGGCGGACAGGTATCCGGTAAGCGGCAGGGTCGGAACAGGAGAGCGCACGAGGGAGCTTCCAG
GGGGAAACGCCTGGTATCTTTATAGTCCTGTCGGGTTTCGCCACCTCTGACTTGAGCGTCGATTTTTGTG
ATGCTCGTCAGGGGGGCGGAGCCTATGGAAAAAGGCCAGCAACGCGGCCTTTTTACGGTTCCTGGCCTTT
TGCTGGCCTTTTGCTGGCCTTTTGCTCAAGTAGAGGGGGTAATTTTTCCCCTTTATTTTGTTCATACATT
CTTAAATTGCTTTGCCTCTCCTTTTGGAAAGCTATACTTCGGAGCACTGTTGAGCGAAGGCTCATTAGAT
ATATTTTCTGTCATTTTCCTTAACCCAAAAATAAGGGAAAGGGTCCAAAAAGCGCTCGGACAACTGTTGA
CCGTGATCCGAAGGACTGGCTATACAGTGTTCACAAAATAGCCAAGCTGAAAATAATGTGTAGCTATGTT
CAGTTAGTTTGGCTAGCAAAGATATAAAAGCAGGTCGGAAATATTTATGGGCATTATTATGCAGAGCATC
AACATGATAAAAAAAAACAGTTGAATATTCCCTCAAAAGGGTGCGCATCTGATGAGTCCGTGAGGACGAA
ACGAGCTAGCTCGTCATGCGCACCCTTAGCGAGAGGTTTATCATTAAGGTCAACCTCTGGATGTTGTTTC
GGCATCCTGCATTGAATCTGAGTTACTGTCTGTTTTCCTTCCTTCTGTACCGGGTCACGCGTAGGAGGGT
TTTCCATTCGTCTTGAAGTCGAGGACTTTGGCATACGATGGAAGAGCGTAACTTCGTTGTAAAGAATAAG
GAAATGATTCCGGAAGCTTTGGAAGTAAGGAAACCCGTTTCTTCTGACGTAAGGGTGCGCAACTTTGGCA
TACGATGGAAGGTTTCAGAGCTATGCTGGAAACAGCATAGCAAGTTGAAATAAGGCTAGTCCGTTATCAA
CTTGAAAAAGTGGCACCGAGTCGGTGCTTTTTGATGGCCGGCATGGTCCCAGCCTCCTCGCTGGCGCCGG
CTGGGCAACACCTTCGGGTGGCGAATGGGACTTAAAGAAAGTGGAATATTCATTCATATCATATTTTTTC
TATTAACTGCCTGGTTTCTTTTAAATTTTTTATTGGTTGTCGACTTGAACGGAGTGACAATATATATATA
TATATTTAATAATGACATCATTATCTGTAAATCTGATTCTTAATGCTATTCTAGTTATGTAAGAGTGGTC
CTTTCCATAAAAAAAAAAAAAAGAAAAAAGAATTTTAGGAATACAATGCAGCTTGTAAGTAAAATCTGGA
ATATTCATATCGCCACAACTTCTTATGCTTATAAAAGCACTAATGCCTGAATTTATGTTGAAAATATGTG
TCACAAATAAAGAAACTGTGACATCTGACACATTTCCACGTACCCAATTCGCCCTATAGTGAGTCGTATT
ACGCGCGCTCACTGGCCGTCGTTTTACAACGTCGTGACTGGGAAAACCCTGGCGTTACCCAACTTAATCG
CCTTGCAGCACATCCCCCTTTCGCCAGTCGAGAGCTCGTTTTCGACACTGGATGGCGGCGTTAGTATCGA
ATCGACAGCAGTATAGCGACCAGCATTCACATACGATTGACGCATGATATTACTTTCTGCGCACTTAACT
TCGCATCTGGGCAGATGATGTCGAGGCGAAAAAAAATATAAATCACGCTAACATTTGATTAAAATAGAAC
AACTACAATATAAAAAAACTATACAAATGACAAGTTCTTGAAAACAAGAATCTTTTTATTGTCAGTACTG
ATTATTCCTTTGCCCTCGGACGAGTGCTGGGGCGTCGGTTTCCACTATCGGCGAGTACTTCTACACAGCC
ATCGGTCCAGACGGCCGCGCTTCTGCGGGCGATTTGTGTACGCCCGACAGTCCCGGCTCCGGATCGGACG
ATTGCGTCGCATCGACCCTGCGCCCAAGCTGCATCATCGAAATTGCCGTCAACCAAGCTCTGATAGAGTT
GGTCAAGACCAATGCGGAGCATATACGCCCGGAGCCGCGGCGATCCTGCAAGCTCCGGATGCCTCCGCTC
GAAGTAGCGCGTCTGCTGCTCCATACAAGCCAACCACGGCCTCCAGAAGAAGATGTTGGCGACCTCGTAT
TGGGAATCCCCGAACATCGCCTCGCTCCAGTCAATGACCGCTGTTATGCGGCCATTGTCCGTCAGGACAT
TGTTGGAGCCGAAATCCGCGTGCACGAGGTGCCGGACTTCGGGGCAGTCCTCGGCCCAAAGCATCAGCTC
ATCGAGAGCCTGCGCGACGGACGCACTGACGGTGTCGTCCATCACAGTTTGCCAGTGATACACATGGGGA
TCAGCAATCGCGCATATGAAATCACGCCATGTAGTGTATTGACCGATTCCTTGCGGTCCGAATGGGCCGA
ACCCGCTCGTCTGGCTAAGATCGGCCGCAGCAATGGCATCCATTGCCTCCGCGACCGGCTGCAGAACAGC
GGGCAGTTCGGTTTCAGGCAGGTCTTGCAACGTGACACCCTGTGCACGGCGGGAGATGCAATAGGTCAGG
CTCTCGCTGAATTCCCCAATGTCAAGCACTTCCGGAATCGGGAGCGCGGCCGATGCAAAGTGCCGATAAA
CATAACGATCTTTGTAGAAACCATCGGCGCAGCTATTTACCCGCAGGACATATCCACGCCCTCCTACATC
GAAGCTGAAAGCACGAGATTCTTCGCCCTCCGAGAGCTGCATCAGGTCGGAGACGCTGTCGAACTTTTCG
ATCAGAAACTTCTCGACAGACGTCGCGGTGAGTTCAGGCTTTTTACCCATGGTTGTTTATGTTCGGATGT
GATGTGAGAACTGTATCCTAGCAAGATTTTAAAAGGAAGTATATGAAAGAAGAACCTCAGTGGCAAATCC
TAACCTTTTATATTTCTCTACAGGGGCGCGGCGTGGGGACAATTCAACGCGTCTGTGAGGGGAGCGTTTC
CCTGCTCGCAGGTCTGCAGCGAGGAGCCGTAATTTTTGCTTCGCGCCGTGCGGCCATCAAAATGTATGGA
TGCAAATGATTATACATGGGGATGTATGGGCTAAATGTACGGGCGACAGTCACATCATGCCCCTGAGCTG
CGCACGTCAAGACTGTCAAGGAGGGTATTCTGGGCCTCCATGTCGCTGGCCGGGTGACCCGGCGGGGACG
AGGCAAGCTAAACAGACTGGCGTAATAGCGAAGAGGCCCGCACCGATCGCCCTTCCCAACAGTTGCGCAG
CCTGAATGGCGAATGG
[124 nt withheld, positions 4987-5110]
C
[91 nt withheld, positions 5112-5202]
A
[49 nt withheld, positions 5204-5252]
CCTTTGACGTTGGAGTCCACGTTCTTT
[37 nt withheld, positions 5280-5316]
ACCCTATCTCGGTCTATTCTTTTGATTTATAAGGGATTTTGCCGATTTCGGCCTATTGGTTAAAAAATGA
GCTGATTTAACAAAAATTTAACGCGAATTTTAACAAAATATTAACGCTTACAATTTCCTGATGCGGTATT
TTCTCCTTACGCATCTGTGCGGTATTTCACACCGCATAGGGTAATAACTGATATAATTAAATTGAAGCTC
TAATTTGTGAGTTTAGTATACATGCATTTACTTATAATACAGTTTTTTAGTTTTGCTGGCCGCATCTTCT
CAAATATGCTTCCCAGCCTGCTTTTCTGTAACGTTCACCCTCTACCTTAGCATCCCTTCCCTTTGCAAAT
AGTCCTCTTCCAACAATAATAATGTCAGATCCTGTAGAGACCACATCATCCACGGTTCTATACTGTTGAC
CCAATGCGTCTCCCTTGTCATCTAAACCCACACCGGGTGTCATAATCAACCAATCGTAACCTTCATCTCT
TCCACCCATGTCTCTTTGAGCAATAAAGCCGATAACAAAATCTTTGTCGCTCTTCGCAATGTCAACAGTA
CCCTTAGTATATTCTCCAGTAGATAGGGAGCCCTTGCATGACAATTCTGCTAACATCAAAAGGCCTCTAG
GTTCCTTTGTTACTTCTTCTGCCGCCTGCTTCAAACCGCTAACAATACCTGGGCCCACCACACCGTGTGC
ATTCGTAATGTCTGCCCATTCTGCTATTCTGTATACACCCGCAGAGTACTGCAATTTGACTGTATTACCA
ATGTCAGCAAATTTTCTGTCTTCGAAGAGTAAAAAATTGTACTTGGCGGATAATGCCTTTAGCGGCTTAA
CTGTGCCCTCCATGGAAAAATCAGTCAAGATATCCACATGTGTTTTTAGTAAACAAATTTTGGGACCTAA
TGCTTCAACTAACTCCAGTAATTCCTTGGTGGTACGAACATCCAATGAAGCACACAAGTTTGTTTGCTTT
TCGTGCATGATATTAAATAGCTTGGCAGCAACAGGACTAGGATGAGTAGCAGCACGTTCCTTATATGTAG
CTTTCGACATGATTTATCTTCGTTTCCTGCAGGTTTTTGTTCTGTGCAGTTGGGTTAAGAATACTGGGCA
ATTTCATGTTTCTTCAACACTACATATGCGTATATATACCAATCTAAGTCTGTGCTCCTTCCTTCGTTCT
TCCTTCTGTTCGGAGATTACCGAATCAAAAAAATTTCAAGGAAACCGAAATCAAAAAAAAGAATAAAAAA
AAAATGATGAATTGAAAAGGTGGTATGGTGCACTCTCAGTACAATCTGCTCTGATGCCGCATAGTTAAGC
CAGCCCCGACACCCGCCAACACCCGCTGACGCGCCCTGACGGGCTTGTCTGCTCCCGGCATCCGCTTACA
GACAAGCTGTGACCGTCTCCGGGAGCTGCATGTGTCAGAGGTTTTCACCGTCATCACCGAAACGCGCGAG
ACGAAAGGGCCTCGTGATACGCCTATTTTTATAGGTTAATGTCATGATAATAATGGTTTCTTAGACGGAT
CGCTTGCCTGTAACTTACACGCGCCTCGTATCTTTTAATGATGGAATAATTTGGGAATTTACTCTGTGTT
TATTTATTTTTATGTTTTGTATTTGGATTTTAGAAAGTAAATAAAGAAGGTAGAAGAGTTACGGAATGAA
GAAAAAAAAATAAACAAAGGTTTAAAAAATTTCAACAAAAAGCGTACTTTACATATATATTTATTAGACA
AGAAAAGCAGATTAAATAGATATACATTCGATTAACGATAAGTAAAATGTAAAATCACAGGATTTTCGTG
TGTGGTCTTCTACACAGACAAGATGAAACAATTCGGCATTAATACCTGAGAGCAGGAAGAGCAAGATAAA
AGGTAGTATTTGTTGGCGATCCCCCTAGAGTCTTTTACATCTTCGGAAAACAAAAACTATT
Features (pLannotate 1.2.2; 20 found; start..end, strand, type, name):
    127..231     +  promoter       AmpR promoter: bla
    232..1092    +  CDS            AmpR: β-lactamase; bla; confers resistance to ampicillin, carbenicillin, and related antibiotics
   1263..1851    +  rep_origin     ori: high-copy-number ColE1/pMB1/pBR322/pUC origin of replication
   2288..2312    +  misc_RNA       sTRSV HHRz (fragment): hammerhead ribozyme from the tobacco ringspot virus satellite RNA (Khvorova et al., 2003)
   2447..2547    +  CDS            ADE2 (fragment): phosphoribosylaminoimidazole carboxylase, required for adenine biosynthesis; S. cerevisiae ADE2; yeast auxotrophic marker
   2620..2687    +  misc_RNA       tracrRNA (fragment): trans-activating CRISPR RNA for the Streptococcus pyogenes CRISPR/Cas9 system
   2858..2877    +  promoter       LEU2 promoter (fragment): S. cerevisiae LEU2
   3133..3151    -  promoter       T7 promoter: promoter for bacteriophage T7 RNA polymerase
   3159..3247    +  CDS            lacZα (fragment): LacZα fragment of β-galactosidase; lacZ fragment
   3299..3496    -  terminator     TEF terminator: Ashbya gossypii TEF terminator
   3503..4524    -  CDS            HygR (fragment): aminoglycoside phosphotransferase from E. coli; aph(4)-Ia; confers resistance to hygromycin
   4531..4874    -  promoter       TEF promoter: Ashbya gossypii TEF promoter
   4917..4983    +  CDS            lacZα (fragment): LacZα fragment of β-galactosidase; lacZ fragment
   4987..5415    +  rep_origin     f1 ori (sequence partly withheld): f1 bacteriophage origin of replication; arrow indicates direction of (+) strand synthesis
   5443..5494    -  misc_feature   bom (fragment): basis of mobility region from pBR322
   5573..6376    -  CDS            URA3: orotidine-5'-phosphate decarboxylase, required for uracil biosynthesis; S. cerevisiae URA3; yeast auxotrophic marker, counterselectable with 5-fluoroorotic acid (5-FOA)
   6377..6592    -  promoter       URA3 promoter: S. cerevisiae URA3
   6600..6649    -  misc_feature   bom (fragment): basis of mobility region from pBR322
   6751..6786    -  CDS            rop (fragment): Rop protein, which maintains plasmids at low copy number; rop
   6854..90      -  misc_feature   CEN/ARS (across the origin): S. cerevisiae CEN6 centromere fused to an autonomously replicating sequence
