[The description below was written by a language model from this plasmid's Addgene catalogue record and pLannotate feature annotations shown in this document.]
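Description:
pCRISPEY-GAL-Hyg-ADE2 is a yeast CRISPR shuttle plasmid (7,267 nt) built on the pCRISPEY-GAL-Hyg backbone for retron-mediated Cas9 genome editing in Saccharomyces cerevisiae. In E. coli it is propagated at high copy from a ColE1/pUC-type origin with ampicillin selection through the bla gene, and it also carries an f1 phage origin. In yeast it is maintained as a low-copy centromeric plasmid via a CEN6/ARS element. Selection there relies on a hygromycin resistance gene flanked by the Ashbya gossypii TEF promoter and terminator. The annotated sequence also contains an intact URA3 gene with its own promoter, which would provide uracil prototrophy and 5-FOA counterselection, although the catalogue lists only hygromycin as the selectable marker.

The payload, inserted by Gibson assembly at NotI sites, is a combined repair template and guide RNA directed against yeast ADE2, expressed from the galactose-inducible GAL7 promoter according to the record (the promoter was not picked up by the automated annotation). The feature table shows a hammerhead ribozyme fragment, followed by a roughly 100 nt ADE2 fragment corresponding to the donor, and then the S. pyogenes guide scaffold (annotated as tracrRNA). In the CRISPEY design, the donor is embedded in a retron transcript that is reverse transcribed into single-stranded DNA, so that the repair template is produced in the cell alongside its guide. The retron elements themselves are not annotated here. No Cas9 or retron reverse transcriptase gene appears in the table, so these are presumably supplied separately. The template inserts a C at nucleotide 466 of ADE2, creating a frameshift. Loss of ADE2 function classically gives red colonies, so this construct would suit use as a visual test of editing efficiency, though the record does not state that purpose.
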