Addgene plasmid #232104: pCRISPEY-GAL-Hyg-ADE2
Purpose: Expresses galactose-inducible CRISPR guide RNA and repair template for creating a frameshift mutation in ADE2 gene of yeast.
Depositing lab: Jeffrey Lewis. Depositing organization: University of Arkansas. Publication: Improved vectors for retron-mediated CRISPR-Cas9 genome editing in Saccharomyces cerevisiae. Stuecker TN, Hood SE, Molina Pineda J, Lenaduwe S, Winter J, Sadhu MJ, Lewis JA. G3 (Bethesda). 2025 Aug 4:jkaf175. doi: 10.1093/g3journal/jkaf175. PubMed 40758833.
Backbone
  Vector backbone: pCRISPEY-GAL-Hyg
  Vector type: Yeast Expression, CRISPR
  Selectable markers: Hygromycin
Growth in bacteria
  Bacterial resistance: Ampicillin, 100 μg/mL
  Growth temperature: 37°C
  Growth strain: DH5alpha
  Copy number: High Copy
Gene/Insert
  Gene/Insert name: ADE2 gRNA and repair template
  gRNA/shRNA sequence: ACTTTGGCATACGATGGAAG
  Species: S. cerevisiae (budding yeast)
  Mutation: Repair template introduces C at nt 466 of ADE2 to create frameshift mutation
  Promoter: GAL7
  Cloning method: Gibson Cloning
Terms and licenses: Academic/Nonprofit Terms; Industry Terms: Not Available to Industry
Depositor comments: Gibson cloning at NotI sites . Please visit https://doi.org/10.1101/2024.08.06.606807 for bioRxiv preprint.
How to cite: pCRISPEY-GAL-Hyg-ADE2 was a gift from Jeffrey Lewis (Addgene plasmid # 232104 ; http://n2t.net/addgene:232104 ; RRID:Addgene_232104)
